>Addgene plasmid #44873 | pFA6a-link-yoSuperfolderGFP-CaURA3 | depositor full sequence | sequence record 62079 | pFA6a-link-yoSuperfolderGFP-CaURA3 sequence 4900 bps
GCGCCACTTCTAAATAAGCGAATTTCTTATGATTTATGATTTTTATTATTAAATAAGTTATAAAAAAAAT
AAGTGTATACAAATTTTAAAGTGACTCTTAGGTTTTAAAACGAAAATTCTTATTCTTGAGTAACTCTTTC
CTGTAGGTCAGGTTGCTTTCTCAGGTATAGTATGAGGTCGCTCTTATTGACCACACCTCTACCGGCAGAT
CCGCTAGGGATAACAGGGTAATATAGATCTGTTTAGCTTGCCTCGTCCCCGCCGGGTCACCCGGCCAGCG
ACATGGAGGCCCAGAATACCCTCCTTGACAGTCTTGACGTGCGCAGCTCAGGGGCATGATGTGACTGTCG
CCCGTACATTTAGCCCATACATCCCCATGTATAATCATTTGCATCCATACATTTTGATGGCCGCACGGCG
CGAAGCAAAAATTACGGCTCCTCGCTGCAGACCTGCGAGCAGGGAAACGCTCCCCTCACAGACGCGTTGA
ATTGTCCCCACGCCGCGCCCCTGTAGAGAAATATAAAAGGTTAGGATTTGCCACTGAGGTTCTTCTTTCA
TATACTTCCTTTTAAAATCTTGCTAGGATACAGTTCTCACATCACATCCGAACATAAACAACCATGACAG
TCAACACTAAGACCTATAGTGAGAGAGCAGAAACTCATGCCTCACCAGTAGCACAGCGATTATTTCGATT
AATGGAACTGAAGAAAACCAATTTATGTGCATCAATTGACGTTGATACCACTAAGGAATTCCTTGAATTA
ATTGATAAATTAGGTCCTTATGTATGCTTAATCAAGACTCATATTGATATAATCAATGATTTTTCCTATG
AATCCACTATTGAACCATTATTAGAACTTTCACGTAAACATCAATTTATGATTTTTGAAGATAGAAAATT
TGCTGATATTGGTAATACCGTAAAGAAACAATATATTGGTGGAGTTTATAAAATTAGTAGTTGGGCAGAT
ATTACCAATGCTCATGGTGTCACTGGGAATGGAGTGGTTGAAGGATTAAAACAGGGAGCTAAAGAAACCA
CCACCAACCAAGAGCCAAGAGGGTTATTGATGTTAGCTGAATTATCATCAGTGGGATCATTAGCATATGG
AGAATATTCTCAAAAAACTGTTGAAATTGCTAAATCCGATAAGGAATTTGTTATTGGATTTATTGCCCAA
CGTGATATGGGTGGCCAAGAAGAAGGATTTGATTGGCTTATTATGACACCTGGAGTTGGATTAGATGATA
AAGGTGATGGATTAGGACAACAATATAGAACTGTTGATGAAGTTGTTAGCACTGGAACTGATATTATCAT
TGTTGGTAGAGGATTGTTTGGTAAAGGAAGAGATCCAGATATTGAAGGTAAAAGGTATAGAAATGCTGGT
TGGAATGCTTATTTGAAAAAGACTGGCCAATTATAATCAGTACTGACAATAAAAAGATTCTTGTTTTCAA
GAACTTGTCATTTGTATAGTTTTTTTATATTGTAGTTGTTCTATTTTAATCAAATGTTAGCGTGATTTAT
ATTTTTTTTCGCCTCGACATCATCTGCCCAGATGCGAAGTTAAGTGCGCAGAAAGTAATATCATGCGTCA
ATCGTATGTGAATGCTGGTCGCTATACTGCTGTCGATTCGATACTAACGCCGCCATCCAGTGTCGAAAAC
GAGCTCGAATTCATCGATGATATCAGATCCACTAGTGGCCTATGCGGCCGCGGATCTGCCGGTCTCCCTA
TAGTGAGTCGTATTAATTTCGATAAGCCAGGTTAACCTGCATTAATGAATCGGCCAACGCGCGGGGAGAG
GCGGTTTGCGTATTGGGCGCTCTTCCGCTTCCTCGCTCACTGACTCGCTGCGCTCGGTCGTTCGGCTGCG
GCGAGCGGTATCAGCTCACTCAAAGGCGGTAATACGGTTATCCACAGAATCAGGGGATAACGCAGGAAAG
AACATGTGAGCAAAAGGCCAGCAAAAGGCCAGGAACCGTAAAAAGGCCGCGTTGCTGGCGTTTTTCCATA
GGCTCCGCCCCCCTGACGAGCATCACAAAAATCGACGCTCAAGTCAGAGGTGGCGAAACCCGACAGGACT
ATAAAGATACCAGGCGTTTCCCCCTGGAAGCTCCCTCGTGCGCTCTCCTGTTCCGACCCTGCCGCTTACC
GGATACCTGTCCGCCTTTCTCCCTTCGGGAAGCGTGGCGCTTTCTCAATGCTCACGCTGTAGGTATCTCA
GTTCGGTGTAGGTCGTTCGCTCCAAGCTGGGCTGTGTGCACGAACCCCCCGTTCAGCCCGACCGCTGCGC
CTTATCCGGTAACTATCGTCTTGAGTCCAACCCGGTAAGACACGACTTATCGCCACTGGCAGCAGCCACT
GGTAACAGGATTAGCAGAGCGAGGTATGTAGGCGGTGCTACAGAGTTCTTGAAGTGGTGGCCTAACTACG
GCTACACTAGAAGGACAGTATTTGGTATCTGCGCTCTGCTGAAGCCAGTTACCTTCGGAAAAAGAGTTGG
TAGCTCTTGATCCGGCAAACAAACCACCGCTGGTAGCGGTGGTTTTTTTGTTTGCAAGCAGCAGATTACG
CGCAGAAAAAAAGGATCTCAAGAAGATCCTTTGATCTTTTCTACGGGGTCTGACGCTCAGTGGAACGAAA
ACTCACGTTAAGGGATTTTGGTCATGAGATTATCAAAAAGGATCTTCACCTAGATCCTTTTAAATTAAAA
ATGAAGTTTTAAATCAATCTAAAGTATATATGAGTAAACTTGGTCTGACAGTTACCAATGCTTAATCAGT
GAGGCACCTATCTCAGCGATCTGTCTATTTCGTTCATCCATAGTTGCCTGACTCCCCGTCGTGTAGATAA
CTACGATACGGGAGGGCTTACCATCTGGCCCCAGTGCTGCAATGATACCGCGAGACCCACGCTCACCGGC
TCCAGATTTATCAGCAATAAACCAGCCAGCCGGAAGGGCCGAGCGCAGAAGTGGTCCTGCAACTTTATCC
GCCTCCATCCAGTCTATTAATTGTTGCCGGGAAGCTAGAGTAAGTAGTTCGCCAGTTAATAGTTTGCGCA
ACGTTGTTGCCATTGCTACAGGCATCGTGGTGTCACGCTCGTCGTTTGGTATGGCTTCATTCAGCTCCGG
TTCCCAACGATCAAGGCGAGTTACATGATCCCCCATGTTGTGCAAAAAAGCGGTTAGCTCCTTCGGTCCT
CCGATCGTTGTCAGAAGTAAGTTGGCCGCAGTGTTATCACTCATGGTTATGGCAGCACTGCATAATTCTC
TTACTGTCATGCCATCCGTAAGATGCTTTTCTGTGACTGGTGAGTACTCAACCAAGTCATTCTGAGAATA
GTGTATGCGGCGACCGAGTTGCTCTTGCCCGGCGTCAATACGGGATAATACCGCGCCACATAGCAGAACT
TTAAAAGTGCTCATCATTGGAAAACGTTCTTCGGGGCGAAAACTCTCAAGGATCTTACCGCTGTTGAGAT
CCAGTTCGATGTAACCCACTCGTGCACCCAACTGATCTTCAGCATCTTTTACTTTCACCAGCGTTTCTGG
GTGAGCAAAAACAGGAAGGCAAAATGCCGCAAAAAAGGGAATAAGGGCGACACGGAAATGTTGAATACTC
ATACTCTTCCTTTTTCAATATTATTGAAGCATTTATCAGGGTTATTGTCTCATGAGCGGATACATATTTG
AATGTATTTAGAAAAATAAACAAATAGGGGTTCCGCGCACATTTCCCCGAAAAGTGCCACCTGACGTCTA
AGAAACCATTATTATCATGACATTAACCTATAAAAATAGGCGTATCACGAGGCCCTTTCGTCTCGCGCGT
TTCGGTGATGACGGTGAAAACCTCTGACACATGCAGCTCCCGGAGACGGTCACAGCTTGTCTGTAAGCGG
ATGCCGGGAGCAGACAAGCCCGTCAGGGCGCGTCAGCGGGTGTTGGCGGGTGTCGGGGCTGGCTTAACTA
TGCGGCATCAGAGCAGATTGTACTGAGAGTGCACCATATGGACATATTGTCGTTAGAACGCGGCTACAAT
TAATACATAACCTTATGTATCATACACATACGATTTAGGTGACACTATAGAACGCGGCCGCCAGCTGAAG
CTTCGTACGCTGCAGGTCGACGGATCGGTGACGGTGCTGGTTTAATTAACATGTCTAAAGGCGAGGAATT
GTTTACAGGTGTAGTTCCTATTTTGGTCGAACTAGATGGAGATGTCAACGGTCATAAGTTTTCTGTACGT
GGTGAAGGCGAAGGTGATGCTACTAATGGCAAACTGACTCTGAAGTTCATCTGTACGACCGGAAAATTGC
CAGTTCCATGGCCTACATTAGTAACAACATTAACCTACGGAGTTCAATGCTTTTCAAGATACCCAGATCA
CATGAAGCAGCATGACTTTTTCAAAAGTGCTATGCCAGAAGGTTATGTGCAGGAGAGAACTATCTCCTTC
AAAGATGATGGTACTTATAAGACAAGAGCAGAGGTAAAGTTTGAAGGCGATACATTGGTTAATAGAATTG
AGCTTAAAGGCATTGATTTTAAGGAAGATGGGAATATCCTCGGACATAAACTTGAATACAATTTCAATTC
ACATAATGTTTATATCACAGCAGATAAACAAAAGAATGGTATAAAAGCGAACTTTAAGATTAGACATAAC
GTGGAAGATGGTAGCGTCCAATTAGCCGACCATTACCAACAAAACACTCCTATCGGGGACGGGCCAGTTC
TCCTTCCAGACAACCACTACCTATCAACCCAATCTGTTCTATCTAAAGACCCTAATGAAAAACGAGATCA
CATGGTCTTGTTAGAGTTCGTGACTGCCGCTGGTATAACATTAGGAATGGACGAATTGTACAAATAAGGC
Features (pLannotate 1.2.2; 13 found; start..end, strand, type, name):
     18..205     +  terminator     ADH1 terminator: S. cerevisiae ADH1; transcription terminator for the S. cerevisiae alcohol dehydrogenase 1 (ADH1) gene
    280..623     +  promoter       TEF promoter: Ashbya gossypii TEF promoter
    642..1430    +  CDS            URA3: PYRF_YEAST - Experimental evidence at protein level: Swiss-Prot protein existence level 1. From Saccharomyces cerevisiae (strain ATCC 204508 / S288c) (Baker's yeast).
   1442..1639    +  terminator     TEF terminator: Ashbya gossypii TEF terminator
   1747..1765    -  promoter       T7 promoter: promoter for bacteriophage T7 RNA polymerase
   1787..1840    -  CDS            lacI (fragment): lac repressor; lacI; The lac repressor binds to the lac operator to inhibit transcription in E. coli. This inhibition can be relieved by adding lactose or isopropyl-β-D-thiogalactopyranoside (IPTG).
   2023..2611    -  rep_origin     ori: high-copy-number ColE1/pMB1/pBR322/pUC origin of replication
   2782..3642    -  CDS            AmpR: β-lactamase; bla; confers resistance to ampicillin, carbenicillin, and related antibiotics
   3643..3747    -  promoter       AmpR promoter: bla
   3842..3877    +  CDS            rop (fragment): Rop protein, which maintains plasmids at low copy number; rop
   3979..4030    +  misc_feature   bom (fragment): basis of mobility region from pBR322
   4093..4111    +  promoter       SP6 promoter: promoter for bacteriophage SP6 RNA polymerase
   4181..4894    +  CDS            Superfolder GFP: Superfolder GFP is a basic (constitutively fluorescent) green fluorescent protein published in 2005, derived from Aequorea victoria. It is reported to be a very rapidly-maturing weak dimer.
