[The description below was written by a language model from this plasmid's Addgene catalogue record and pLannotate feature annotations shown in this document.]
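Description:
pFA6a-link-yoSuperfolderGFP-CaURA3 is a yeast tagging vector built on the pFA6a backbone. It serves as a template source for a cassette that fuses a yeast codon-optimized Superfolder GFP to a gene of interest in Saccharomyces cerevisiae. The roughly 4.9 kb plasmid is propagated in E. coli using a high-copy ColE1/pUC-type origin and is selected with ampicillin through the β-lactamase gene and its native promoter. No yeast replication origin or centromere is annotated. This fits the pFA6a design, in which the cassette is integrated into the genome rather than maintained episomally.

The payload is a module that spans the numbering origin of the circular sequence. It begins with the Superfolder GFP coding sequence, a rapidly maturing green fluorescent protein derived from Aequorea victoria. The plasmid name indicates that a linker precedes the GFP, although the linker is not annotated separately. The S. cerevisiae ADH1 terminator follows the GFP. No promoter drives the GFP, because expression is meant to come from the tagged gene's own promoter after in-frame fusion. Downstream lies the selection marker, a URA3 open reading frame flanked by the Ashbya gossypii TEF promoter and terminator. The annotation tool matched this coding sequence to the S. cerevisiae orotidine-5'-phosphate decarboxylase, but the name and catalogue purpose identify it as CaURA3, presumably the Candida albicans orthologue. It allows selection of uracil prototrophs in ura3 strains.

SP6 and T7 promoters flank the cassette, and short lacI, rop and bom fragments are backbone remnants. The depositor notes that the vector derives from an earlier set of optimized fluorescent protein tagging cassettes for budding yeast.
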