Addgene plasmid #44873: pFA6a-link-yoSuperfolderGFP-CaURA3
Purpose: Yeast tagging vector to create gene fusion with yeast optimized SuperfolderGFP with CaUra3 selection
Depositing lab: Wendell Lim & Kurt Thorn. Depositing organization: University of California, San Francisco (UCSF). Publication: Improved Blue, Green, and Red Fluorescent Protein Tagging Vectors for S. cerevisiae. Lee S, Lim WA, Thorn KS. PLoS One. 2013 Jul 2;8(7):e67902. doi: 10.1371/journal.pone.0067902. Print 2013. PubMed 23844123.
Backbone
  Vector backbone: pFA6a
  Vector type: Yeast Expression
  Selectable markers: URA3
Growth in bacteria
  Bacterial resistance: Ampicillin, 100 μg/mL
  Growth temperature: 37°C
  Growth strain: DH5alpha
  Copy number: Unknown
Gene/Insert
  Gene/Insert name: yoSuperfolderGFP (alt name: Yeast Optimized SuperfolderGFP)
  Species: Synthetic
Terms and licenses: Academic/Nonprofit Terms; Industry Terms: Not Available to Industry
Depositor comments: This vector is derived from the sequences published in “Optimized cassettes for fluorescent protein tagging in Saccharomyces cerevisiae.” Sheff MA, Thorn KS. Yeast. 2004 Jun;21(8):661-70. These plasmids were generated with funding from an NIGMS Systems Biology Center grant, number P50 GM081879. Please acknowledge this grant if you use these plasmids.
How to cite: pFA6a-link-yoSuperfolderGFP-CaURA3 was a gift from Wendell Lim & Kurt Thorn (Addgene plasmid # 44873 ; http://n2t.net/addgene:44873 ; RRID:Addgene_44873)
