>Addgene plasmid #44873 | pFA6a-link-yoSuperfolderGFP-CaURA3 | addgene partial sequence | sequence record 63757 | Sp6 5'-ATTTAGGTGACACTATAG-3'
TAGTTCCTATTTTGGTCGAACTAGATGGAGATGTCAACGGTCATAAGTTTTCTGTACGTGGTGAAGGCGA
AGGTGATGCTACTAATGGCAAACTGACTCTGAAGTTCATCTGTACGACCGGAAAATTGCCAGTTCCATGG
CCTACATTAGTAACAACATTAACCTACGGAGTTCAATGCTTTTCAAGATACCCAGATCACATGAAGCAGC
ATGACTTTTTCAAAAGTGCTATGCCAGAAGGTTATGTGCAGGAGAGAACTATCTCCTTCAAAGATGATGG
TACTTATAAGACAAGAGCAGAGGTAAAGTTTGAAGGCGATACATTGGTTAATAGAATTGAGCTTAAAGGC
ATTGATTTTAAGGAAGATGGGAATATCCTCGGACATAAACTTGAATACAATTTCAATTCACATAATGTTT
ATATCACAGCAGATAAACAAAAGAATGGTATAAAAGCGAACTTTAAGATTAGACATAACGTGGAAGATGG
TAGCGTCCAATTAGCCGACCATTACCAACAAAACACTCCTATCGGGGACGGGCCAGTTCTCCTTCCAGAC
AACCACTACCTATCAACCCAATCTGTTCTATCTAAAGACCCTAATGAAAAACGAGATCACATGGTCTTGT
TAGAGTTCGTGACTGCCGCTGGTATAACATTAGGAATGGACGAATTGTACAAATAAGGCGCGCCACTTCT
AAATAAGCGAATTTCTTATGATTTATGATTTTTATTATTAAAT
