>Addgene plasmid #44873 | pFA6a-link-yoSuperfolderGFP-CaURA3 | addgene partial sequence | sequence record 63792 | T7 5'-TAATACGACTCACTATAGGG-3'
GATCTGATATCATCGATGAATTCGAGCTCGTTTTCGACACTGGATGGCGGCGTTAGTATCGAATCGACAG
CAGTATAGCGACCAGCATTCACATACGATTGACGCATGATATTACTTTCTGCGCACTTAACTTCGCATCT
GGGCAGATGATGTCGAGGCGAAAAAAAATATAAATCACGCTAACATTTGATTAAAATAGAACAACTACAA
TATAAAAAAACTATACAAATGACAAGTTCTTGAAAACAAGAATCTTTTTATTGTCAGTACTGATTATAAT
TGGCCAGTCTTTTTCAAATAAGCATTCCAACCAGCATCTCTATACCTTTTACCTTCAATATCTGGATCTC
TTCCTTTACCAAACAATCCTCTACCAACAATGATAATATCAGTTCCAGTGCTAACAACTTCATCAACAGT
TCTATATTGTTGTCCTAATCCATCACCTTTATCATCTAATCCAACTCCAGGTGTCATAATAAGCCAATCA
AATCCTTCTTCTTGTCCACCCATATCACGTTGGGCAATAAATCCAATAACAAATTCCTTATCGGATTTAG
CAATTTCAACAGTTTTTTGAGAATATTCTCCATATGCTAATGATCCCACTGATGATAATTCAGCTAACAT
CAATAACCCTCTTGGCTCTTGGTTGGTGGTGGTTTCTTTAGCTCCCTGTTTTAATCCTTCAACTACTCCA
TTCCCAGTGACACCATGAGCATTAGTAATATCTGCCCAACTACTAATTTTATAAACTCCACCAATATATT
GTTTCTTCACGGTATTACCAATATCAGCAAATTTTCTATC
